Addgene plasmid #45457: piRFP670-N1
Depositing lab: Vladislav Verkhusha. Publication: Near-infrared fluorescent proteins for multicolor in vivo imaging. Shcherbakova DM, Verkhusha VV. Nat Methods. 2013 Jun 16. doi: 10.1038/nmeth.2521. PubMed 23770755.
Backbone
  Vector backbone: pN1
  Backbone manufacturer: Clontech
  Backbone size w/o insert (bp): 4012
  Total vector size (bp): 4948
  Vector type: Mammalian Expression
  Selectable markers: Neomycin (select with G418)
Growth in bacteria
  Bacterial resistance: Kanamycin, 50 μg/mL
  Growth temperature: 37°C
  Growth strain: DH5alpha
  Copy number: High Copy
Gene/Insert
  Gene/Insert name: iRFP670
  Species: Rhodopseudomonas palustris
  Insert size (bp): 936
  Mutation: T2A, S45T, V116I, D124E, M170L, K180M, D202L, I203V, I219V, R233H, V251I, V254C, Y258F, A283I, F307L relative to RpBphP6
  GenBank ID: KC991142
  Promoter: CMV
  Cloning method: Restriction Enzyme; 5′ cloning site AgeI (not destroyed); 3′ cloning site NotI (not destroyed)
  Sequencing primers: 5′ CMV-F; 3′ SV40pA-R
Terms and licenses: Academic/Nonprofit Terms; Industry Terms: Not Available to Industry
Depositor comments: For more information on in vivo imaging, please see: https://www.addgene.org/fluorescent_proteins/in_vivo/
How to cite: piRFP670-N1 was a gift from Vladislav Verkhusha (Addgene plasmid # 45457 ; http://n2t.net/addgene:45457 ; RRID:Addgene_45457)
