[The description below was written by a language model from this plasmid's Addgene catalogue record.]
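Description:
piRFP670-N1 is a mammalian expression plasmid built on the Clontech pN1 backbone, with a total size of about 4.9 kb, of which the insert accounts for 936 bp. It is maintained in E. coli as a high-copy plasmid under kanamycin selection, and it carries a neomycin resistance marker so that stably transfected mammalian cells can be selected with G418. No feature table accompanies the record, so the origin of replication and other backbone elements are not itemised. The use of an SV40 polyA reverse sequencing primer does suggest that an SV40 polyadenylation signal lies downstream of the insert.

The payload is iRFP670, a near-infrared fluorescent protein engineered from the Rhodopseudomonas palustris bacterial phytochrome RpBphP6. Relative to that parent it carries fifteen substitutions: T2A, S45T, V116I, D124E, M170L, K180M, D202L, I203V, I219V, R233H, V251I, V254C, Y258F, A283I and F307L. Here T2A denotes a threonine-to-alanine change at position 2, not a self-cleaving peptide. The coding sequence was inserted between AgeI and NotI sites, both of which are preserved, and is transcribed from the strong constitutive CMV promoter. In the N1 vector layout the fluorescent protein usually sits downstream of the cloning region, so a gene of interest can be placed in frame upstream to give a fusion with iRFP670 at its C-terminus. The record itself does not describe the polylinker.

The plasmid expresses iRFP670 in mammalian cells, either alone as a near-infrared label or as a starting point for tagged constructs. The associated work presents this family of proteins for multicolor in vivo imaging.
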