>Addgene plasmid #45457 | piRFP670-N1 | addgene partial sequence | sequence record 81481 | SV40pA-R 5'-GAAATTTGTGATGCTATTGC-3'
ATAAACAAGTTAACAACAACAATTGCATTCATTTTATGTTTCAGGTTCAGGGGGAGGTGTGGGAGGTTTT
TTAAAGCAAGTAAAACCTCTACAAATGTGGTATGGCTGATTATGATCTAGAGTCGCGGCCGCTTAGCGTT
GGTGGTGGGCGGCGGTGAAGTGCAGCGATAAGAAGTCGGCGAACATTTCGGCCGCGACGCGCTGCGCCAT
CGGCACGGCACGCGGCTCGTAATGATGACAGATGATCAATCCCCATAGCGTGCCGTCAATGATGATCGAC
AGCGACATCGAGGCGCTGACGCCCATGTTCCGCAGAAATTCGAGATGGCAGGGCGAGATGCTGCGCAGGT
GCGCGAACGACAGATCGAGCGCGGCGCCGGAGGCGTCGTGCTCGGGCACGATCCGGCTGCTGATGCCGCG
CGAATCCGAGACCACGCGGATCGCGTTCTTCAAGTACAGTAGCCGCGCCTGCTGCGGGACCAGCGACGCC
GGAAAGTGCTGACCGAGAAAGCTCTCGAGGTCGCTGCGCTTCGCCTCGCCGATCACCATCCCGGAGCCGT
CGTCCGCGAAGCGGTACAACATCACGCGGTGATAGCCGAGCATCGCCTGCAGATAGCGCGGCACCCGTGC
GGCCATCTCTTCGAGCGACTTCAGTTCTTTGGTGCGCGCGATGATCTGCCGCGTCAGCCGCAGCGGATTG
TCGGCCTGTTCGGCCGCCGCAGGCTCGAACTCGATGATCGATGTACCGTCATGGCGATGCAGTGAGATGT
CGAAGGTGCGGCCGGTCAGGCCGTCGCGCCAACCGAAGATCAGCGCCGGTCGCTTTGGATCGGAGGACTG
CGCCAGTGCGTTGCGCAGCGCATGGGCTTCGGTCTCGCCGAAGTAATCGGCGAGTAGCTCACCGACCCGC
GGAGTTTCGCGTCCAAAGAACGCGCCGGCATTTTCCGTAATGCGCGTGATCCGCACCGCCTGCGCGTCGC
AGGCTAGCAGGCAGCCGCACGGCTGAATGCTGCCGGGGATGTGGATCGGCTCGCGATCGCAGG
