>Addgene plasmid #45457 | piRFP670-N1 | addgene partial sequence | sequence record 137130 | CMV-F 5'-CGCAAATGGGCGGTAGGCGTG-3'
CGTCAGATCCGCTAGCGCTACCGGACTCAGATCTCGAGCTCAAGCTTCGAATTCTGCAGTCGACGGTACC
GCGGGCCCGGGATCCACCGGTCGCCACCATGGCGCGTAAGGTCGATCTCACCTCCTGCGATCGCGAGCCG
ATCCACATCCCCGGCAGCATTCAGCCGTGCGGCTGCCTGCTAGCCTGCGACGCGCAGGCGGTGCGGATCA
CGCGCATTACGGAAAATGCCGGCGCGTTCTTTGGACGCGAAACTCCGCGGGTCGGTGAGCTACTCGCCGA
TTACTTCGGCGAGACCGAAGCCCATGCGCTGCGCAACGCACTGGCGCAGTCCTCCGATCCAAAGCGACCG
GCGCTGATCTTCGGTTGGCGCGACGGCCTGACCGGCCGCACCTTCGACATCTCACTGCATCGCCATGACG
GTACATCGATCATCGAGTTCGAGCCTGCGGCGGCCGAACAGGCCGACAATCCGCTGCGGCTGACGCGGCA
GATCATCGCGCGCACCAAAGAACTGAAGTCGCTCGAAGAGATGGCCGCACGGGTGCCGCGCTATCTGCAG
GCGATGCTCGGCTATCACCGCGTGATGTTGTACCGCTTCGCGGACGACGGCTCCGGGATGGTGATCGGCG
AGGCGAAGCGCAGCGACCTCGAGAGCTTTCTCGGTCAGCACTTTCCGGCGTCGCTGGTCCCGCAGCAGGC
GCGGCTACTGTACTTGAAGAACGCGATCCGCGTGGTCTCGGATTCGCGCGGCATCAGCAGCCGGATCGTG
CC
