>Addgene plasmid #45457 | piRFP670-N1 | addgene partial sequence | sequence record 137132 | F1ori-F 5'-GTGGACTCTTGTTCCAAACTGG-3'
AGGGATTTTGCCGATTTCGGCCTATTGGTTAAAAAATGAGCTGATTTAACAAAAATTTAACGCGAATTTT
AACAAAATATTAACGCTTACAATTTACGCCTTAAGATACATTGATGAGTTTGGACAAACCACAACTAGAA
TGCAGTGAAAAAAATGCTTTATTTGTGAAATTTGTGATGCTATTGCTTTATTTGTAACCATTATAAGCTG
CAATAAACAAGTTAACAACAACAATTGCATTCATTTTATGTTTCAGGTTCAGGGGGAGGTGTGGGAGGTT
TTTTAAAGCAAGTAAAACCTCTACAAATGTGGTATGGCTGATTATGATCTAGAGTCGCGGCCGCTTAGCG
TTGGTGGTGGGCGGCGGTGAAGTGCAGCGATAAGAAGTCGGCGAACATTTCGGCCGCGACGCGCTGCGCC
ATCGGCACGGCACGCGGCTCGTAATGATGACAGATGATCAATCCCCATAGCGTGCCGTCAATGATGATCG
ACAGCGACATCGAGGCGCTGACGCCCATGTTCCGCAGAAATTCGAGATGGCAGGGCGAGATGCTGCGCAG
GTGCGCGAACGACAGATCGAGCGCGGCGCCGGAGGCGTCGTGCTCGGGCACGATCCGGCTGCTGATGCCG
CGCGAATCCGAGACCACGCGGATCGCGTTCTTCAAGTACAGTAGCCGCGCCTGCTGCGGGACCAGCGACG
CCGGAAAGTGCTGACCGAGAAAGCTCTCGAGGTCGCTGCGCTTCGCCTCGCCGATCACCATCC
