LOCUS       Exported 4948 bp ds-DNA circular SYN 12-MAY-2021
DEFINITION  synthetic circular DNA
ACCESSION   .
VERSION     .
KEYWORDS    piRFP670-N1
SOURCE      synthetic DNA construct
  ORGANISM  synthetic DNA construct
REFERENCE   1 (bases 1 to 4948)
  AUTHORS   Shcherbakova DM, Verkhusha VV
  TITLE     Near-infrared fluorescent proteins for multicolor in vivo imaging.
  JOURNAL   Nat Methods. 2013 Jun 16. doi: 10.1038/nmeth.2521.
  PUBMED    23770755
REFERENCE   2 (bases 1 to 4948)
  AUTHORS   .
  TITLE     Direct Submission
  JOURNAL   Exported May 12, 2021 from SnapGene Server 1.1.58
            http://www.snapgene.com
FEATURES             Location/Qualifiers
     source          1..4948
                     /organism="synthetic DNA construct"
                     /mol_type="other DNA"
     regulatory      7..16
                     /regulatory_class="other"
                     /note="vertebrate consensus sequence for strong initiation
                     of translation (Kozak, 1987)"
     CDS             13..948
                     /codon_start=1
                     /product="near-infrared fluorescent protein with an
                     emission peak at 670 nm, engineered from a bacterial
                     phytochrome (Shcherbakova and Verkhusha, 2013)"
                     /label=iRFP670
                     /note="derived from Rhodopseudomonas palustris RpBphP6"
                     /translation="MARKVDLTSCDREPIHIPGSIQPCGCLLACDAQAVRITRITENAG
                     AFFGRETPRVGELLADYFGETEAHALRNALAQSSDPKRPALIFGWRDGLTGRTFDISLH
                     RHDGTSIIEFEPAAAEQADNPLRLTRQIIARTKELKSLEEMAARVPRYLQAMLGYHRVM
                     LYRFADDGSGMVIGEAKRSDLESFLGQHFPASLVPQQARLLYLKNAIRVVSDSRGISSR
                     IVPEHDASGAALDLSFAHLRSISPCHLEFLRNMGVSASMSLSIIIDGTLWGLIICHHYE
                     PRAVPMAQRVAAEMFADFLSLHFTAAHHQR"
     polyA_signal    1070..1191
                     /label=SV40 poly(A) signal
                     /note="SV40 polyadenylation signal"
     primer_bind     complement(1107..1126)
                     /label=SV40pA-R
                     /note="SV40 polyA, reverse primer"
     primer_bind     1161..1180
                     /label=EBV-rev
                     /note="SV40 polyA terminator, reverse primer"
     rep_origin      complement(1198..1653)
                     /direction=LEFT
                     /label=f1 ori
                     /note="f1 bacteriophage origin of replication; arrow
                     indicates direction of (+) strand synthesis"
     primer_bind     complement(1335..1356)
                     /label=F1ori-F
                     /note="F1 origin, forward primer"
     primer_bind     1547..1566
                     /label=F1ori-R
                     /note="F1 origin, reverse primer"
     promoter        1680..1784
                     /gene="bla"
                     /label=AmpR promoter
     promoter        1786..2143
                     /label=SV40 promoter
                     /note="SV40 enhancer and early promoter"
     primer_bind     complement(1809..1829)
                     /label=pBABE 3'
                     /note="SV40 enhancer, reverse primer for pBABE vectors"
     rep_origin      1994..2129
                     /label=SV40 ori
                     /note="SV40 origin of replication"
     primer_bind     2056..2075
                     /label=SV40pro-F
                     /note="SV40 promoter/origin, forward primer"
     CDS             2178..2972
                     /codon_start=1
                     /gene="aph(3')-II (or nptII)"
                     /product="aminoglycoside phosphotransferase from Tn5"
                     /label=NeoR/KanR
                     /note="confers resistance to neomycin, kanamycin, and G418
                     (Geneticin(R))"
                     /translation="MIEQDGLHAGSPAAWVERLFGYDWAQQTIGCSDAAVFRLSAQGRP
                     VLFVKTDLSGALNELQDEAARLSWLATTGVPCAAVLDVVTEAGRDWLLLGEVPGQDLLS
                     SHLAPAEKVSIMADAMRRLHTLDPATCPFDHQAKHRIERARTRMEAGLVDQDDLDEEHQ
                     GLAPAELFARLKASMPDGEDLVVTHGDACLPNIMVENGRFSGFIDCGRLGVADRYQDIA
                     LATRDIAEELGGEWADRFLVLYGIAAPDSQRIAFYRLLDEFF"
     primer_bind     complement(2232..2251)
                     /label=Neo-R
                     /note="Neomycin resistance gene, reverse primer"
     primer_bind     2842..2861
                     /label=Neo-F
                     /note="Neomycin resistance gene, forward primer"
     primer_bind     complement(3160..3179)
                     /label=TK-pA-R
                     /note="Thymidine kinase polyA, reverse primer"
     polyA_signal    3204..3251
                     /label=HSV TK poly(A) signal
                     /note="herpes simplex virus thymidine kinase
                     polyadenylation signal (Cole and Stacy, 1985)"
     rep_origin      3580..4168
                     /direction=RIGHT
                     /label=ori
                     /note="high-copy-number ColE1/pMB1/pBR322/pUC origin of
                     replication"
     primer_bind     4069..4088
                     /label=pBR322ori-F
                     /note="pBR322 origin, forward primer"
     enhancer        4343..4646
                     /label=CMV enhancer
                     /note="human cytomegalovirus immediate early enhancer"
     promoter        4647..4850
                     /label=CMV promoter
                     /note="human cytomegalovirus (CMV) immediate early
                     promoter"
     primer_bind     4801..4821
                     /label=CMV-F
                     /note="Human CMV immediate early promoter, forward primer"
     misc_feature    4873..5
                     /label=MCS
                     /note="multiple cloning site"
ORIGIN
        1 ccggtcgcca ccatggcgcg taaggtcgat ctcacctcct gcgatcgcga gccgatccac
       61 atccccggca gcattcagcc gtgcggctgc ctgctagcct gcgacgcgca ggcggtgcgg
      121 atcacgcgca ttacggaaaa tgccggcgcg ttctttggac gcgaaactcc gcgggtcggt
      181 gagctactcg ccgattactt cggcgagacc gaagcccatg cgctgcgcaa cgcactggcg
      241 cagtcctccg atccaaagcg accggcgctg atcttcggtt ggcgcgacgg cctgaccggc
      301 cgcaccttcg acatctcact gcatcgccat gacggtacat cgatcatcga gttcgagcct
      361 gcggcggccg aacaggccga caatccgctg cggctgacgc ggcagatcat cgcgcgcacc
      421 aaagaactga agtcgctcga agagatggcc gcacgggtgc cgcgctatct gcaggcgatg
      481 ctcggctatc accgcgtgat gttgtaccgc ttcgcggacg acggctccgg gatggtgatc
      541 ggcgaggcga agcgcagcga cctcgagagc tttctcggtc agcactttcc ggcgtcgctg
      601 gtcccgcagc aggcgcggct actgtacttg aagaacgcga tccgcgtggt ctcggattcg
      661 cgcggcatca gcagccggat cgtgcccgag cacgacgcct ccggcgccgc gctcgatctg
      721 tcgttcgcgc acctgcgcag catctcgccc tgccatctcg aatttctgcg gaacatgggc
      781 gtcagcgcct cgatgtcgct gtcgatcatc attgacggca cgctatgggg attgatcatc
      841 tgtcatcatt acgagccgcg tgccgtgccg atggcgcagc gcgtcgcggc cgaaatgttc
      901 gccgacttct tatcgctgca cttcaccgcc gcccaccacc aacgctaagc ggccgcgact
      961 ctagatcata atcagccata ccacatttgt agaggtttta cttgctttaa aaaacctccc
     1021 acacctcccc ctgaacctga aacataaaat gaatgcaatt gttgttgtta acttgtttat
     1081 tgcagcttat aatggttaca aataaagcaa tagcatcaca aatttcacaa ataaagcatt
     1141 tttttcactg cattctagtt gtggtttgtc caaactcatc aatgtatctt aaggcgtaaa
     1201 ttgtaagcgt taatattttg ttaaaattcg cgttaaattt ttgttaaatc agctcatttt
     1261 ttaaccaata ggccgaaatc ggcaaaatcc cttataaatc aaaagaatag accgagatag
     1321 ggttgagtgt tgttccagtt tggaacaaga gtccactatt aaagaacgtg gactccaacg
     1381 tcaaaggnnn nnnnnnnnnn nnnnnnnnnn nnnnnnnnnn nnnnnnnnnn nnnnnntnnn
     1441 nnnnnnnnnn nnnnnnnnnn nnnnnnnnnn nnnnnnnnnn nnnnnnnnnn nnnnnnnnnn
     1501 nnnnnnnnnn nnnnnnnnnn nnnnnnnngn nnnnnnnnnn nnnnnnnnnn nnnnnnnnnn
     1561 nnnnnnnnnn nnnnnnnnnn nnnnnnnnnn nnnnnnnnnn nnnnnnnnnn nnnnnnnnnn
     1621 nnnnnnnnnn nnnnnnnnnn nnnnnnnnnn nnncaggtgg cacttttcgg ggaaatgtgc
     1681 gcggaacccc tatttgttta tttttctaaa tacattcaaa tatgtatccg ctcatgagac
     1741 aataaccctg ataaatgctt caataatatt gaaaaaggaa gagtcctgag gcggaaagaa
     1801 ccagctgtgg aatgtgtgtc agttagggtg tggaaagtcc ccaggctccc cagcaggcag
     1861 aagtatgcaa agcatgcatc tcaattagtc agcaaccagg tgtggaaagt ccccaggctc
     1921 cccagcaggc agaagtatgc aaagcatgca tctcaattag tcagcaacca tagtcccgcc
     1981 cctaactccg cccatcccgc ccctaactcc gcccagttcc gcccattctc cgccccatgg
     2041 ctgactaatt ttttttattt atgcagaggc cgaggccgcc tcggcctctg agctattcca
     2101 gaagtagtga ggaggctttt ttggaggcct aggcttttgc aaagatcgat caagagacag
     2161 gatgaggatc gtttcgcatg attgaacaag atggattgca cgcaggttct ccggccgctt
     2221 gggtggagag gctattcggc tatgactggg cacaacagac aatcggctgc tctgatgccg
     2281 ccgtgttccg gctgtcagcg caggggcgcc cggttctttt tgtcaagacc gacctgtccg
     2341 gtgccctgaa tgaactgcaa gacgaggcag cgcggctatc gtggctggcc acgacgggcg
     2401 ttccttgcgc agctgtgctc gacgttgtca ctgaagcggg aagggactgg ctgctattgg
     2461 gcgaagtgcc ggggcaggat ctcctgtcat ctcaccttgc tcctgccgag aaagtatcca
     2521 tcatggctga tgcaatgcgg cggctgcata cgcttgatcc ggctacctgc ccattcgacc
     2581 accaagcgaa acatcgcatc gagcgagcac gtactcggat ggaagccggt cttgtcgatc
     2641 aggatgatct ggacgaagag catcaggggc tcgcgccagc cgaactgttc gccaggctca
     2701 aggcgagcat gcccgacggc gaggatctcg tcgtgaccca tggcgatgcc tgcttgccga
     2761 atatcatggt ggaaaatggc cgcttttctg gattcatcga ctgtggccgg ctgggtgtgg
     2821 cggaccgcta tcaggacata gcgttggcta cccgtgatat tgctgaagag cttggcggcg
     2881 aatgggctga ccgcttcctc gtgctttacg gtatcgccgc tcccgattcg cagcgcatcg
     2941 ccttctatcg ccttcttgac gagttcttct gagcgggact ctggggttcg aaatgaccga
     3001 ccaagcgacg cccaacctgc catcacgaga tttcgattcc accgccgcct tctatgaaag
     3061 gttgggcttc ggaatcgttt tccgggacgc cggctggatg atcctccagc gcggggatct
     3121 catgctggag ttcttcgccc accctagggg gaggctaact gaaacacgga aggagacaat
     3181 accggaagga acccgcgcta tgacggcaat aaaaagacag aataaaacgc acggtgttgg
     3241 gtcgtttgtt cataaacgcg gggttcggtc ccagggctgg cactctgtcg ataccccacc
     3301 gagaccccat tggggccaat acgcccgcgt ttcttccttt tccccacccc accccccaag
     3361 ttcgggtgaa ggcccagggc tcgcagccaa cgtcggggcg gcaggccctg ccatagcctc
     3421 aggttactca tatatacttt agattgattt aaaacttcat ttttaattta aaaggatcta
     3481 ggtgaagatc ctttttgata atctcatgac caaaatccct taacgtgagt tttcgttcca
     3541 ctgagcgtca gaccccgtag aaaagatcaa aggatcttct tgagatcctt tttttctgcg
     3601 cgtaatctgc tgcttgcaaa caaaaaaacc accgctacca gcggtggttt gtttgccgga
     3661 tcaagagcta ccaactcttt ttccgaaggt aactggcttc agcagagcgc agataccaaa
     3721 tactgttctt ctagtgtagc cgtagttagg ccaccacttc aagaactctg tagcaccgcc
     3781 tacatacctc gctctgctaa tcctgttacc agtggctgct gccagtggcg ataagtcgtg
     3841 tcttaccggg ttggactcaa gacgatagtt accggataag gcgcagcggt cgggctgaac
     3901 ggggggttcg tgcacacagc ccagcttgga gcgaacgacc tacaccgaac tgagatacct
     3961 acagcgtgag ctatgagaaa gcgccacgct tcccgaaggg agaaaggcgg acaggtatcc
     4021 ggtaagcggc agggtcggaa caggagagcg cacgagggag cttccagggg gaaacgcctg
     4081 gtatctttat agtcctgtcg ggtttcgcca cctctgactt gagcgtcgat ttttgtgatg
     4141 ctcgtcaggg gggcggagcc tatggaaaaa cgccagcaac gcggcctttt tacggttcct
     4201 ggccttttgc tggccttttg ctcacatgtt ctttcctgcg ttatcccctg attctgtgga
     4261 taaccgtatt accgccatgc attagttatt aatagtaatc aattacgggg tcattagttc
     4321 atagcccata tatggagttc cgcgttacat aacttacggt aaatggcccg cctggctgac
     4381 cgcccaacga cccccgccca ttgacgtcaa taatgacgta tgttcccata gtaacgccaa
     4441 tagggacttt ccattgacgt caatgggtgg agtatttacg gtaaactgcc cacttggcag
     4501 tacatcaagt gtatcatatg ccaagtacgc cccctattga cgtcaatgac ggtaaatggc
     4561 ccgcctggca ttatgcccag tacatgacct tatgggactt tcctacttgg cagtacatct
     4621 acgtattagt catcgctatt accatggtga tgcggttttg gcagtacatc aatgggcgtg
     4681 gatagcggtt tgactcacgg ggatttccaa gtctccaccc cattgacgtc aatgggagtt
     4741 tgttttggca ccaaaatcaa cgggactttc caaaatgtcg taacaactcc gccccattga
     4801 cgcaaatggg cggtaggcgt gtacggtggg aggtctatat aagcagagct ggtttagtga
     4861 accgtcagat ccgctagcgc taccggactc agatctcgag ctcaagcttc gaattctgca
     4921 gtcgacggta ccgcgggccc gggatcca
//
